Addgene plasmid #56234: mIFP-Paxillin-22
Purpose: Localization: Focal Adhesions, Excitation: 683, Emission: 704
Depositing lab: Michael Davidson. Depositing organization: Florida State University, Tallahassee. Publication: A naturally monomeric infrared fluorescent protein for protein labeling in vivo. Yu D, Baird MA, Allen JR, Howe ES, Klassen MP, Reade A, Makhijani K, Song Y, Liu S, Murthy Z, Zhang SQ, Weiner OD, Kornberg TB, Jan YN, Davidson MW, Shu X. Nat Methods. 2015 Aug;12(8):763-765. doi: 10.1038/nmeth.3447. Epub 2015 Jun 22. PubMed 26098020.
Backbone
  Vector backbone: mIFP
  Backbone size w/o insert (bp): 4750
  Vector type: Mammalian Expression
  Selectable markers: Neomycin (select with G418)
Growth in bacteria
  Bacterial resistance: Kanamycin, 50 μg/mL
  Growth temperature: 37°C
  Growth strain: DH5alpha
  Copy number: High Copy
Gene/Insert
  Gene/Insert name: Paxillin (alt name: NM_204984.1)
  Species: G. gallus (chicken)
  Promoter: CMV
  Tag / fusion protein: mIFP
  Cloning method: Unknown
  Sequencing primers: 5′ CMV-F; 3′ SV40pA-R
Terms and licenses: Academic/Nonprofit Terms; Industry Terms
Depositor comments: . Excitation = 683; Emission = 704
How to cite: mIFP-Paxillin-22 was a gift from Michael Davidson (Addgene plasmid # 56234 ; http://n2t.net/addgene:56234 ; RRID:Addgene_56234)
