[The description below was written by a language model from this plasmid's Addgene catalogue record.]
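Description:
mIFP-Paxillin-22 is a mammalian expression plasmid that produces chicken (G. gallus) paxillin fused to mIFP, a naturally monomeric infrared fluorescent protein. It is built on an mIFP vector backbone of about 4.75 kb without the insert. In bacteria it is maintained at high copy under kanamycin selection. A neomycin resistance marker allows G418 selection of transfected mammalian cells, so stable lines can be made as well as transient transfections. No feature table accompanies the record, so the origin of replication and the exact layout of the resistance cassette are not stated.

The fusion is transcribed from the CMV promoter, a strong constitutive promoter in most mammalian cell types. The use of an SV40 polyA reverse sequencing primer suggests an SV40 polyadenylation signal downstream of the coding region. The record lists mIFP as the fusion partner but does not say at which end of paxillin it sits, nor does it describe the linker. The "22" in the name may refer to linker length, but this is not confirmed.

Paxillin is an adaptor protein of focal adhesions, and the stated purpose of the construct is to mark these structures. The fusion therefore serves as a far-red/near-infrared localization marker, with excitation at 683 nm and emission at 704 nm. This spectral range lies well away from that of green and red fluorescent proteins, which makes the marker convenient for multicolour live-cell imaging of cell–matrix adhesion dynamics. It also demonstrates that mIFP performs as a monomeric protein-labelling tag.
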