>Addgene plasmid #56234 | mIFP-Paxillin-22 | depositor partial sequence | sequence record 87134 | insert sequence
GACGTCAGATCCGCTAGCACCATGGACGACCTCGATGCCTTACTGGCAGACCTGGAATCCACCACCTCGC
ATATCTCTAAGCGACCGGTGTTTCTAACAGAGGAAACGCCTTACTCCTACCCAACTGGAAACCATACGTA
CCAGGAGATTGCTGTGCCACCGCCGGTGCCCCCGCCGCCTTCCAGTGAGGCCCTAAATGGCACTGTGATT
GACCCCTTAGACCAGTGGCAACCCAGCGTGTCCAGATACGGCCACCAGCAACCTCAGTCCCAGTCTCCGA
TATACAGCTCTAGTGCCAAAAGCTCCAGTGCCTCTGTTCCTAGAGACGGGCTCAGCTCCCCTTCTCCCCG
TGCCAGTGAGGAGGAACACGTGTACAGCTTCCCAAACAAGCAGAAGTCTGCAGAACCATCTCCCACAATG
ACCAGCACCTCCCTGGGCAGCAACCTCTCGGAACTGGACAGGCTTCTCCTGGAACTGAATGCTGTTCAAC
ATAATCCCCCCAGTGGCTTCTCAGCAGATGAAGTCAGCAGAAGCCCATCACTGCCCAATGTGACCGGACC
TCACTATGTCATCCCAGAGAGCAGCAGCTCTGCAGGAGGGAAGGCTGCACCCCCTACAAAAGAAAAACCA
AAGCGGAATGGTGGGCGTGGGATTGAAGATGTGCGTCCCAGTGTGGAGAGCCTGCTGGATGAGCTGGAGA
GCTCTGTGCCAAGCCCAGTCCCTGCAATCACTGTGAGCCAAGGGGAGGTGAGCAGCCCCCAGCGTGTCAA
CGCCAGTCAGCAGCAGACCCGTATCTCTGCTTCTTCAGCTACACGAGAACTGGATGAGCTGATGGCGTCC
CTCTCTGACTTTAAGTTCATGGCACAGGGGAAAGCCGGCGGCAGCAGCTCCCCACCATCCACCACCCCAA
AGCCTGGCAGTCAGCTGGACACCATGCTGGGAAGTCTGCAGTCTGACCTGAACAAACTGGGGGTAGCGAC
GGTCGCCAAGGGTGTGTGCGGAGCCTGCAAGAAGCCGATTGCTGGGCAGGTAGTTACAGCCATGGGGAAG
ACCTGGCACCCTGAGCACTTCGTCTGCACCCACTGCCAGGAGGAGATTGGATCACGGAACTTCTTTGAGC
GGGATGGGCAGCCCTACTGTGAGAAGGACTATCACAACCTCTTCTCTCCTCGCTGCTACTACTGCAATGG
GCCAATCCTTGATAAAGTGGTGACGGCTTTGGACAGGACGTGGCACCCTGAACACTTTTTCTGTGCCCAG
TGTGGAGTTTTCTTTGGACCTGAAGGATTTCATGAGAAGGATGGCAAAGCCTATTGCCGCAAGGACTACT
TTGACATGTTTGCTCCCAAGTGTGGAGGCTGTGCCCGGGCTATCCTGGAAAATTACATTTCTGCCTTAAA
CACCCTGTGGCACCCTGAGTGCTTTGTCTGTCGGGAATGTTTCACACCGTTCATCAACGGCAGCTTCTTC
GAGCACGACGGCCAGCCCTACTGCGAGGTGCATTACCACGAGCGCCGCGGCTCGCTGTGCTCTGGCTGCC
AGAAGCCCATCACGGGACGCTGCATCACTGCCATGGGCAAGAAATTTCACCCCGAACACTTTGTCTGTGC
CTTCTGCCTCAAGCAGCTCAACAAAGGAACCTTCAAAGAACAGAACGACAAGCCCTACTGTCAGAACTGC
TTTCTCAAACTCTTCTGTCTCGAGCTCAAGCTTCGAATTCTGCAGTCGACGGTACCGCGGGCCCGGGATC
CACCGGTCGCCACCATGTCGGTACCGCTGACTACCTCAGCATTCGGCCACGCGTTTCTGGCTAACTGTGA
ACGCGAGCAGATCCACCTGGCGGGCTCCATTCAGCCGCACGGTATCCTGCTGGCTGTGAAAGAGCCGGAC
AACGTGGTGATCCAGGCTTCTATTAACGCTGCGGAGTTCCTGAACACCAACTCTGTTGTTGGCCGTCCGC
TGCGTGACCTGGGCGGCGATCTGCCTTTGCAGATCCTGCCGCACCTGAACGGCCCGCTGCACCTGGCTCC
GATGACCCTGCGTTGTACCGTGGGTTCTCCGCCGCGTCGTGTGGACTGTACCATTCATCGTCCGTCTAAC
GGCGGCCTGATCGTAGAACTGGAACCAGCAACCAAGACCACTAACATTGCGCCGGCTCTGGACGGTGCGT
TTCATCGTATCACTTCTTCATCCTCCCTGATGGGCCTGTGTGACGAAACCGCGACTATTATCCGTGAGAT
TACTGGCTACGACCGTGTGATGGTAGTACGTTTCGATGAAGAGGGTAATGGCGAAATTCTGTCCGAACGT
CGTCGTGCGGACCTGGAAGCGTTCCTGGGTAACCGCTACCCGGCGTCTACTATTCCGCAGATCGCTCGTC
GCCTGTACGAACATAACCGTGTTCGCCTGCTGGTAGATGTGAACTATACTCCGGTTCCGCTACAGCCGCG
CATCAGCCCGCTGAACGGTCGTGATCTGGATATGTCCCTGTCTTGCCTGCGCTCTATGTCCCCGATCCAC
CAGAAATACATGCAGGACATGGGCGTTGGCGCGACCCTGGTTTGCTCTCTGATGGTGTCTGGTCGTCTGT
GGGGTCTGATCGCTTGCCACCACTACGAACCGCGCTTCGTTCCGTTCCACATTCGCGCTGCTGGCGAAGC
GCTGGCGGAAACTTGTGCGATCCGCATCGCGACGCTGGAGAGCTTTGCACAGTCTCAGTCCAAATGAGCG
GCCGCGACTCTAGATCATAATCAGCCATAC
