>Addgene plasmid #56234 | mIFP-Paxillin-22 | addgene partial sequence | sequence record 116728 | CMV-F 5'-CGCAAATGGGCGGTAGGCGTG-3'
TGAACCGTCAGATCCGCTAGCACCATGGACGACCTCGATGCCTTACTGGCAGACCTGGAATCCACCACCT
CGCATATCTCTAAGCGACCGGTGTTTCTAACAGAGGAAACGCCTTACTCCTACCCAACTGGAAACCATAC
GTACCAGGAGATTGCTGTGCCACCGCCGGTGCCCCCGCCGCCTTCCAGTGAGGCCCTAAATGGCACTGTG
ATTGACCCCTTAGACCAGTGGCAACCCAGCGTGTCCAGATACGGCCACCAGCAACCTCAGTCCCAGTCTC
CGATATACAGCTCTAGTGCCAAAAGCTCCAGTGCCTCTGTTCCTAGAGACGGGCTCAGCTCCCCTTCTCC
CCGTGCCAGTGAGGAGGAACACGTGTACAGCTTCCCAAACAAGCAGAAGTCTGCAGAACCATCTCCCACA
ATGACCAGCACCTCCCTGGGCAGCAACCTCTCGGAACTGGACAGGCTTCTCCTGGAACTGAATGCTGTTC
AACATAATCCCCCCAGTGGCTTCTCAGCAGATGAAGTCAGCAGAAGCCCATCACTGCCCAATGTGACCGG
ACCTCACTATGTCATCCCAGAGAGCAGCAGCTCTGCAGGAGGGAAGGCTGCACCCCCTACAAAAGAAAAA
CCAAAGCGGAATGGTGGGCGTGGGATTGAAGATGTGCGTCCCAGTGTGGAGAGCCTGCTGGATGAGCTGG
AGAGCTCTGTGCCAAGCCCAGTCCCTGCAATCACTGTGAGCCAAGGGGAGGTGAGCAGCCCCCAGCGTGT
CAACGCCAGTCAGCAGCAGACCCGTATCTCTGCTTCTTCAGCTACACGAGAACTGGATGAGCTGATGGCG
TCCCTCTCTGACTTTAAGTTCATGGCACAGGG
