>Addgene plasmid #56234 | mIFP-Paxillin-22 | addgene partial sequence | sequence record 116729 | SV40pA-R 5'-GAAATTTGTGATGCTATTGC-3'
TTAACAACAACAATTGCATTCATTTTATGTTTCAGGTTCAGGGGGAGGTGTGGGAGGTTTTTTAAAGCAA
GTAAAACCTCTACAAATGTGGTATGGCTGATTATGATCTAGAGTCGCGGCCGCTCATTTGGACTGAGACT
GTGCAAAGCTCTCCAGCGTCGCGATGCGGATCGCACAAGTTTCCGCCAGCGCTTCGCCAGCAGCGCGAAT
GTGGAACGGAACGAAGCGCGGTTCGTAGTGGTGGCAAGCGATCAGACCCCACAGACGACCAGACACCATC
AGAGAGCAAACCAGGGTCGCGCCAACGCCCATGTCCTGCATGTATTTCTGGTGGATCGGGGACATAGAGC
GCAGGCAAGACAGGGACATATCCAGATCACGACCGTTCAGCGGGCTGATGCGCGGCTGTAGCGGAACCGG
AGTATAGTTCACATCTACCAGCAGGCGAACACGGTTATGTTCGTACAGGCGACGAGCGATCTGCGGAATA
GTAGACGCCGGGTAGCGGTTACCCAGGAACGCTTCCAGGTCCGCACGACGACGTTCGGACAGAATTTCGC
CATTACCCTCTTCATCGAAACGTACTACCATCACACGGTCGTAGCCAGTAATCTCACGGATAATAGTCGC
GGTTTCGTCACACAGGCCCATCAGGGAGGATGAAGAAGTGATACGATGAAACGCACCGTCCAGAGCCGGC
GCAATGTTAGTGGTCTTGGTTGCTGGTTCCAGTTCTACGATCAGGCCGCCGTTAGACGGACGATGAATGG
TACAGTCCACACGACGCGGCGGAGAACCCACGGTACAACGCAGGGTCATCGGAGCCAGGTGCAGCGGG
